Addgene plasmid #47912: SP6-sgRNA-scaffold
Purpose: (Empty Backbone) Scaffold into which clone a 20 bp targeting sequence to generate a plasmid for in vitro transcription of an sgRNA using SP6 RNA polymerase for use in CRISPR-Cas by RNA injection
Depositing lab: Paul Sternberg. Depositing organization: California Institute of Technology. Publication: Transgene-Free Genome Editing in Caenorhabditis elegans Using CRISPR-Cas. Chiu H, Schwartz HT, Antoshechkin I, Sternberg PW. Genetics. 2013 Aug 26. 10.1534/genetics.113.155879 PubMed 23979577.
Backbone
  Vector backbone: Bluescript
  Backbone manufacturer: Stratagene
  Backbone size (bp): 3000
  Vector type: Worm Expression, CRISPR
  Promoter: SP6
  Tag / fusion protein: sgRNA 3' end (C terminal on insert)
Growth in bacteria
  Bacterial resistance: Ampicillin, 100 μg/mL
  Growth temperature: 37°C
  Growth strain: DH5alpha
  Copy number: High Copy
Gene/Insert
  Cloning method: Restriction Enzyme
  Sequencing primers: 5′ T3; 3′ T7
Resource information
  A portion of this plasmid was derived from a plasmid made by: Contains sequence adapted from Addgene plasmid #41824 "gRNA Empty Vector"
Terms and licenses: Academic/Nonprofit Terms; Industry Terms: Not Available to Industry
How to cite: SP6-sgRNA-scaffold was a gift from Paul Sternberg (Addgene plasmid # 47912 ; http://n2t.net/addgene:47912 ; RRID:Addgene_47912)
