[The description below was written by a language model from this plasmid's Addgene catalogue record and pLannotate feature annotations shown in this document.]
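Description:
SP6-sgRNA-scaffold is a small (about 3 kb) empty-backbone plasmid built on pBluescript and intended as a template for in vitro transcription of single guide RNAs for CRISPR-Cas9 genome editing. It is maintained in E. coli as a high-copy plasmid through a ColE1/pUC-type origin of replication and selected with ampicillin via the β-lactamase gene and its native promoter. The backbone also retains typical Bluescript elements: an f1 phage origin for single-stranded DNA production, the lac promoter/operator region with a CAP binding site, fragments of lacI and lacZα, part of the multiple cloning site, and flanking T3 and T7 promoters, whose sites serve as sequencing primer positions across the insert.

The functional cassette sits within the former cloning region and consists of an SP6 bacteriophage RNA polymerase promoter placed just upstream of the Streptococcus pyogenes Cas9 guide RNA scaffold, with only a few bases separating them. A user inserts a 20 bp targeting sequence by restriction-enzyme cloning between the promoter and the scaffold, so that SP6 transcription yields a complete sgRNA in which the custom spacer is fused to the invariant 3' scaffold portion; the specific cloning sites are not stated in the record. The scaffold sequence was adapted from an earlier gRNA empty vector. Although catalogued as a worm expression vector, the plasmid carries no nematode promoter. Instead, the sgRNA is synthesized in vitro and delivered by RNA injection, an approach described for transgene-free genome editing in Caenorhabditis elegans.
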