Features (pLannotate 1.2.2; 14 found; start..end, strand, type, name):
     21..125     +  promoter       AmpR promoter: bla
    126..986     +  CDS            AmpR: β-lactamase; bla; confers resistance to ampicillin, carbenicillin, and related antibiotics
   1157..1745    +  rep_origin     ori: high-copy-number ColE1/pMB1/pBR322/pUC origin of replication
   1928..2020    +  CDS            lacI (fragment): lac repressor; lacI; The lac repressor binds to the lac operator to inhibit transcription in E. coli. This inhibition can be relieved by adding lactose or isopropyl-β-D-thiogalactopyranoside (IPTG).
   2033..2054    +  protein_bind   CAP binding site: CAP binding activates transcription in the presence of cAMP. E. coli catabolite activator protein
   2069..2099    +  promoter       lac promoter: promoter for the E. coli lac operon
   2107..2123    +  protein_bind   lac operator: The lac repressor binds to the lac operator to inhibit transcription in E. coli. This inhibition can be relieved by adding lactose or isopropyl-β-D-thiogalactopyranoside (IPTG). lac repressor encoded by lacI
   2168..2186    +  promoter       T3 promoter: promoter for bacteriophage T3 RNA polymerase
   2199..2258    +  misc_feature   MCS (fragment): pBluescript multiple cloning site
   2259..2277    +  promoter       SP6 promoter: promoter for bacteriophage SP6 RNA polymerase
   2284..2359    +  misc_RNA       gRNA scaffold: guide RNA scaffold for the Streptococcus pyogenes CRISPR/Cas9 system
   2375..2393    -  promoter       T7 promoter: promoter for bacteriophage T7 RNA polymerase
   2396..2553    +  CDS            lacZα (fragment): LacZα fragment of β-galactosidase; lacZ fragment
   2584..3012    -  rep_origin     f1 ori (sequence partly withheld): f1 bacteriophage origin of replication; arrow indicates direction of (+) strand synthesis
>Addgene plasmid #47912 | SP6-sgRNA-scaffold | depositor full sequence | sequence record 68534 | SP6-sgRNA-scaffold sequence 3018 bps
GCACTTTTCGGGGAAATGTGCGCGGAACCCCTATTTGTTTATTTTTCTAAATACATTCAAATATGTATCC
GCTCATGAGACAATAACCCTGATAAATGCTTCAATAATATTGAAAAAGGAAGAGTATGAGTATTCAACAT
TTCCGTGTCGCCCTTATTCCCTTTTTTGCGGCATTTTGCCTTCCTGTTTTTGCTCACCCAGAAACGCTGG
TGAAAGTAAAAGATGCTGAAGATCAGTTGGGTGCACGAGTGGGTTACATCGAACTGGATCTCAACAGCGG
TAAGATCCTTGAGAGTTTTCGCCCCGAAGAACGTTTTCCAATGATGAGCACTTTTAAAGTTCTGCTATGT
GGCGCGGTATTATCCCGTATTGACGCCGGGCAAGAGCAACTCGGTCGCCGCATACACTATTCTCAGAATG
ACTTGGTTGAGTACTCACCAGTCACAGAAAAGCATCTTACGGATGGCATGACAGTAAGAGAATTATGCAG
TGCTGCCATAACCATGAGTGATAACACTGCGGCCAACTTACTTCTGACAACGATCGGAGGACCGAAGGAG
CTAACCGCTTTTTTGCACAACATGGGGGATCATGTAACTCGCCTTGATCGTTGGGAACCGGAGCTGAATG
AAGCCATACCAAACGACGAGCGTGACACCACGATGCCTGTAGCAATGGCAACAACGTTGCGCAAACTATT
AACTGGCGAACTACTTACTCTAGCTTCCCGGCAACAATTAATAGACTGGATGGAGGCGGATAAAGTTGCA
GGACCACTTCTGCGCTCGGCCCTTCCGGCTGGCTGGTTTATTGCTGATAAATCTGGAGCCGGTGAGCGTG
GGTCTCGCGGTATCATTGCAGCACTGGGGCCAGATGGTAAGCCCTCCCGTATCGTAGTTATCTACACGAC
GGGGAGTCAGGCAACTATGGATGAACGAAATAGACAGATCGCTGAGATAGGTGCCTCACTGATTAAGCAT
TGGTAACTGTCAGACCAAGTTTACTCATATATACTTTAGATTGATTTAAAACTTCATTTTTAATTTAAAA
GGATCTAGGTGAAGATCCTTTTTGATAATCTCATGACCAAAATCCCTTAACGTGAGTTTTCGTTCCACTG
AGCGTCAGACCCCGTAGAAAAGATCAAAGGATCTTCTTGAGATCCTTTTTTTCTGCGCGTAATCTGCTGC
TTGCAAACAAAAAAACCACCGCTACCAGCGGTGGTTTGTTTGCCGGATCAAGAGCTACCAACTCTTTTTC
CGAAGGTAACTGGCTTCAGCAGAGCGCAGATACCAAATACTGTCCTTCTAGTGTAGCCGTAGTTAGGCCA
CCACTTCAAGAACTCTGTAGCACCGCCTACATACCTCGCTCTGCTAATCCTGTTACCAGTGGCTGCTGCC
AGTGGCGATAAGTCGTGTCTTACCGGGTTGGACTCAAGACGATAGTTACCGGATAAGGCGCAGCGGTCGG
GCTGAACGGGGGGTTCGTGCACACAGCCCAGCTTGGAGCGAACGACCTACACCGAACTGAGATACCTACA
GCGTGAGCTATGAGAAAGCGCCACGCTTCCCGAAGGGAGAAAGGCGGACAGGTATCCGGTAAGCGGCAGG
GTCGGAACAGGAGAGCGCACGAGGGAGCTTCCAGGGGGAAACGCCTGGTATCTTTATAGTCCTGTCGGGT
TTCGCCACCTCTGACTTGAGCGTCGATTTTTGTGATGCTCGTCAGGGGGGCGGAGCCTATGGAAAAACGC
CAGCAACGCGGCCTTTTTACGGTTCCTGGCCTTTTGCTGGCCTTTTGCTCACATGTTCTTTCCTGCGTTA
TCCCCTGATTCTGTGGATAACCGTATTACCGCCTTTGAGTGAGCTGATACCGCTCGCCGCAGCCGAACGA
CCGAGCGCAGCGAGTCAGTGAGCGAGGAAGCGGAAGAGCGCCCAATACGCAAACCGCCTCTCCCCGCGCG
TTGGCCGATTCATTAATGCAGCTGGCACGACAGGTTTCCCGACTGGAAAGCGGGCAGTGAGCGCAACGCA
ATTAATGTGAGTTAGCTCACTCATTAGGCACCCCAGGCTTTACACTTTATGCTTCCGGCTCGTATGTTGT
GTGGAATTGTGAGCGGATAACAATTTCACACAGGAAACAGCTATGACCATGATTACGCCAAGCTCGAAAT
TAACCCTCACTAAAGGGAACAAAAGCTGGAGCTCCACCGCGGTGGCGGCCGCTCTAGAACTAGTGGATCC
CCCGGGCTGCAGGAATTCATTTAGGTGACACTATAGACTTAAGGTTTTAGAGCTAGAAATAGCAAGTTAA
AATAAGGCTAGTCCGTTATCAACTTGAAAAAGTGGCACCGAGTCGGTGCTGGTACCCAATTCGCCCTATA
GTGAGTCGTATTACAATTCACTGGCCGTCGTTTTACAACGTCGTGACTGGGAAAACCCTGGCGTTACCCA
ACTTAATCGCCTTGCAGCACATCCCCCTTTCGCCAGCTGGCGTAATAGCGAAGAGGCCCGCACCGATCGC
CCTTCCCAACAGTTGCGCAGCCTGAATGGCGAATGGAAATTGTAAGCGTTAATATTTTGTTAAAATTCGC
GTTAAATTTTTGTTAAATCAGCTCATTTTTTAACCAATAGGCCGAAATCGGCAAAATCCCTTATAAATCA
AAAGAATAGACCGAGATAGGGT
[37 nt withheld, positions 2683-2719]
AAAGAACGTGGACTCCAACGTCAAAGG
[49 nt withheld, positions 2747-2795]
T
[91 nt withheld, positions 2797-2887]
G
[124 nt withheld, positions 2889-3012]
CAGGTG
