>Addgene plasmid #47912 | SP6-sgRNA-scaffold | addgene partial sequence | sequence record 70743 | M13_pUC_rev
ATTAACCCTCACTAAAGGGAACAAAAGCTGGAGCTCCACCGCGGTGGCGGCCGCTCTAGAACTAGTGGAT
CCCCCGGGCTGCAGGAATTCATTTAGGTGACACTATAGACTTAAGGTTTTAGAGCTAGAAATAGCAAGTT
AAAATAAGGCTAGTCCGTTATCAACTTGAAAAAGTGGCACCGAGTCGGTGCTGGTACCCAATTCGCCCTA
TAGTGAGTCGTATTACAATTCACTGGCCGTCGTTTTACAACGTCGTGACTGGGAAAACCCTGGCGTTACC
CAACTTAATCGCCTTGCAGCACATCCCCCTTTCGCCAGCTGGCGTAATAGCGAAGAGGCCCGCACCGATC
GCCCTTCCCAACAGTTGCGCAGCCTGAATGGCGAATGGCAAATTGTAAGCGTTAATATTTTGTTAAAATT
CGCGTTAAATTTTTGTTAAATCAGCTCATTTTTTAACCAATAGGCCGAAATCGGCAAAATCCCTTATAAA
TCAAAAGAATAGACCGAGATAGGGT
[37 nt withheld, positions 516-552]
AAAGAACGTGGACTCCAACGTCAAAGG
[49 nt withheld, positions 580-628]
T
[91 nt withheld, positions 630-720]
G
[121 nt withheld, positions 722-842]
